LOCUS       Exported 7076 bp ds-DNA circular SYN 13-MAY-2021
DEFINITION  protein expression in E. coli.
ACCESSION   .
VERSION     .
KEYWORDS    pET30a-FluB-NP
SOURCE      synthetic DNA construct
  ORGANISM  synthetic DNA construct
REFERENCE   1 (bases 1 to 7076)
  AUTHORS   Shen H, Forgacs D, Chapla D, Moremen KW, Wells L, Hamer SA, Tompkins
            SM, Ross TM, Rouphael N, Edupuganti S, Collins MH, Tarleton RL.
  TITLE     A flexible, pan-species, multi-antigen platform for the detection
            and monitoring of SARS-CoV-2-specific antibody responses.
  JOURNAL   medRxiv 2021.(pre-print) 01.20.21249279
REFERENCE   2 (bases 1 to 7076)
  AUTHORS   .
  TITLE     Direct Submission
  JOURNAL   Exported May 13, 2021 from SnapGene Server 1.1.58
            http://www.snapgene.com
FEATURES             Location/Qualifiers
     source          1..7076
                     /organism="synthetic DNA construct"
                     /mol_type="other DNA"
     primer_bind     969..988
                     /label=LacI-R
                     /note="LacI, reverse primer"
     promoter        complement(1008..1085)
                     /gene="lacI"
                     /label=lacI promoter
     primer_bind     1291..1310
                     /label=pBRrevBam
                     /note="pBR322 vectors, tet region, downstream of BamHI,
                     reverse primer"
     primer_bind     1398..1417
                     /label=T7
                     /note="T7 promoter, forward primer"
     promoter        1398..1416
                     /label=T7 promoter
                     /note="promoter for bacteriophage T7 RNA polymerase"
     protein_bind    1417..1441
                     /label=lac operator
                     /bound_moiety="lac repressor encoded by lacI"
                     /note="The lac repressor binds to the lac operator to
                     inhibit transcription in E. coli. This inhibition can be
                     relieved by adding lactose or
                     isopropyl-beta-D-thiogalactopyranoside (IPTG)."
     RBS             1456..1478
                     /note="efficient ribosome binding site from bacteriophage
                     T7 gene 10 (Olins and Rangwala, 1989)"
     CDS             1489..1506
                     /codon_start=1
                     /product="6xHis affinity tag"
                     /label=6xHis
                     /translation="HHHHHH"
     CDS             1516..1533
                     /codon_start=1
                     /product="thrombin recognition and cleavage site"
                     /label=thrombin site
                     /translation="LVPRGS"
     CDS             1540..1584
                     /codon_start=1
                     /product="affinity and epitope tag derived from pancreatic
                     ribonuclease A"
                     /label=S-Tag
                     /translation="KETAAAKFERQHMDS"
     CDS             1600..1614
                     /codon_start=1
                     /product="enterokinase recognition and cleavage site"
                     /label=enterokinase site
                     /translation="DDDDK"
     CDS             3100..3111
                     /codon_start=1
                     /product="Factor Xa recognition and cleavage site"
                     /label=Factor Xa site
                     /translation="IEGR"
     CDS             3334..3351
                     /codon_start=1
                     /product="6xHis affinity tag"
                     /label=6xHis
                     /translation="HHHHHH"
     primer_bind     complement(3404..3422)
                     /label=T7 Term
                     /note="T7 terminator, reverse primer"
     terminator      3418..3465
                     /label=T7 terminator
                     /note="transcription terminator for bacteriophage T7 RNA
                     polymerase"
     rep_origin      3502..3957
                     /direction=RIGHT
                     /label=f1 ori
                     /note="f1 bacteriophage origin of replication; arrow
                     indicates direction of (+) strand synthesis"
     primer_bind     complement(3589..3608)
                     /label=F1ori-R
                     /note="F1 origin, reverse primer"
     primer_bind     3799..3820
                     /label=F1ori-F
                     /note="F1 origin, forward primer"
     CDS             complement(4049..4864)
                     /codon_start=1
                     /gene="aph(3')-Ia"
                     /product="aminoglycoside phosphotransferase"
                     /label=KanR
                     /note="confers resistance to kanamycin in bacteria or G418
                     (Geneticin(R)) in eukaryotes"
                     /translation="MSHIQRETSCSRPRLNSNMDADLYGYKWARDNVGQSGATIYRLYG
                     KPDAPELFLKHGKGSVANDVTDEMVRLNWLTEFMPLPTIKHFIRTPDDAWLLTTAIPGK
                     TAFQVLEEYPDSGENIVDALAVFLRRLHSIPVCNCPFNSDRVFRLAQAQSRMNNGLVDA
                     SDFDDERNGWPVEQVWKEMHKLLPFSPDSVVTHGDFSLDNLIFDEGKLIGCIDVGRVGI
                     ADRYQDLAILWNCLGEFSPSLQKRLFQKYGIDNPDMNKLQFHLMLDEFF"
     primer_bind     4772..4791
                     /label=Kan-R
                     /note="Kanamycin resistance gene, reverse primer"
     primer_bind     4856..4875
                     /label=pENTR-R
                     /note="pENTR vectors, reverse primer"
     rep_origin      4986..5574
                     /direction=RIGHT
                     /label=ori
                     /note="high-copy-number ColE1/pMB1/pBR322/pUC origin of
                     replication"
     primer_bind     5475..5494
                     /label=pBR322ori-F
                     /note="pBR322 origin, forward primer"
     primer_bind     5728..5745
                     /label=L4440
                     /note="L4440 vector, forward primer"
     misc_feature    5760..5899
                     /label=bom
                     /note="basis of mobility region from pBR322"
     primer_bind     complement(5825..5844)
                     /label=pRS-marker
                     /note="pRS vectors, use to sequence yeast selectable
                     marker"
     primer_bind     5985..6007
                     /label=pGEX 3'
                     /note="pGEX vectors, reverse primer"
     CDS             complement(6001..6192)
                     /codon_start=1
                     /gene="rop"
                     /product="Rop protein, which maintains plasmids at low copy
                     number"
                     /label=rop
                     /translation="MTKQEKTALNMARFIRSQTLTLLEKLNELDADEQADICESLHDHA
                     DELYRSCLARFGDDGENL"
     CDS             complement(7001..1007)
                     /codon_start=1
                     /gene="lacI"
                     /product="lac repressor"
                     /label=lacI
                     /note="The lac repressor binds to the lac operator to
                     inhibit transcription in E. coli. This inhibition can be
                     relieved by adding lactose or
                     isopropyl-beta-D-thiogalactopyranoside (IPTG)."
                     /translation="MKPVTLYDVAEYAGVSYQTVSRVVNQASHVSAKTREKVEAAMAEL
                     NYIPNRVAQQLAGKQSLLIGVATSSLALHAPSQIVAAIKSRADQLGASVVVSMVERSGV
                     EACKAAVHNLLAQRVSGLIINYPLDDQDAIAVEAACTNVPALFLDVSDQTPINSIIFSH
                     EDGTRLGVEHLVALGHQQIALLAGPLSSVSARLRLAGWHKYLTRNQIQPIAEREGDWSA
                     MSGFQQTMQMLNEGIVPTAMLVANDQMALGAMRAITESGLRVGADISVVGYDDTEDSSC
                     YIPPLTTIKQDFRLLGQTSVDRLLQLSQGQAVKGNQLLPVSLVKRKTTLAPNTQTASPR
                     ALADSLMQLARQVSRLESGQ"
ORIGIN
        1 gtttgcgtat tgggcgccag ggtggttttt cttttcacca gtgagacggg caacagctga
       61 ttgcccttca ccgcctggcc ctgagagagt tgcagcaagc ggtccacgct ggtttgcccc
      121 agcaggcgaa aatcctgttt gatggtggtt aacggcggga tataacatga gctgtcttcg
      181 gtatcgtcgt atcccactac cgagatgtcc gcaccaacgc gcagcccgga ctcggtaatg
      241 gcgcgcattg cgcccagcgc catctgatcg ttggcaacca gcatcgcagt gggaacgatg
      301 ccctcattca gcatttgcat ggtttgttga aaaccggaca tggcactcca gtcgccttcc
      361 cgttccgcta tcggctgaat ttgattgcga gtgagatatt tatgccagcc agccagacgc
      421 agacgcgccg agacagaact taatgggccc gctaacagcg cgatttgctg gtgacccaat
      481 gcgaccagat gctccacgcc cagtcgcgta ccgtcttcat gggagaaaat aatactgttg
      541 atgggtgtct ggtcagagac atcaagaaat aacgccggaa cattagtgca ggcagcttcc
      601 acagcaatgg catcctggtc atccagcgga tagttaatga tcagcccact gacgcgttgc
      661 gcgagaagat tgtgcaccgc cgctttacag gcttcgacgc cgcttcgttc taccatcgac
      721 accaccacgc tggcacccag ttgatcggcg cgagatttaa tcgccgcgac aatttgcgac
      781 ggcgcgtgca gggccagact ggaggtggca acgccaatca gcaacgactg tttgcccgcc
      841 agttgttgtg ccacgcggtt gggaatgtaa ttcagctccg ccatcgccgc ttccactttt
      901 tcccgcgttt tcgcagaaac gtggctggcc tggttcacca cgcgggaaac ggtctgataa
      961 gagacaccgg catactctgc gacatcgtat aacgttactg gtttcacatt caccaccctg
     1021 aattgactct cttccgggcg ctatcatgcc ataccgcgaa aggttttgcg ccattcgatg
     1081 gtgtccggga tctcgacgct ctcccttatg cgactcctgc attaggaagc agcccagtag
     1141 taggttgagg ccgttgagca ccgccgccgc aaggaatggt gcatgcaagg agatggcgcc
     1201 caacagtccc ccggccacgg ggcctgccac catacccacg ccgaaacaag cgctcatgag
     1261 cccgaagtgg cgagcccgat cttccccatc ggtgatgtcg gcgatatagg cgccagcaac
     1321 cgcacctgtg gcgccggtga tgccggccac gatgcgtccg gcgtagagga tcgagatcga
     1381 tctcgatccc gcgaaattaa tacgactcac tataggggaa ttgtgagcgg ataacaattc
     1441 ccctctagaa ataattttgt ttaactttaa gaaggagata tacatatgca ccatcatcat
     1501 catcattctt ctggtctggt gccacgcggt tctggtatga aagaaaccgc tgctgctaaa
     1561 ttcgaacgcc agcacatgga cagcccagat ctgggtaccg acgacgacga caaggccatg
     1621 gctgatatcg gatccatgag caacatggac attgatggta tgaacaccgg caccattgac
     1681 aagaccccgg aggaaatcac cagcggtacc agcggtacca cccgtccgat cattcgtccg
     1741 gcgaccctgg cgccgccgag caacaagcgt acccgtaacc cgagcccgga gcgtgcgacc
     1801 accagcagcg aagacgatgt tggtcgtaaa gcgcagaaga aacaaacccc gaccgagatc
     1861 aagaaaagcg tgtacaacat ggtggttaag ctgggtgaat tctataacca gatgatggtt
     1921 aaagcgggcc tgaacgacga tatggagcgt aacctgattc aaaacgcgca cgcggtggaa
     1981 cgtatcctgc tggcggcgac cgacgataag aaaaccgagt ttcagaagaa aaagaacgcg
     2041 cgtgacgtga aagaaggcaa ggaggaaatt gatcacaaca agaccggtgg caccttctac
     2101 aagatggttc gtgacgataa aaccatctat tttagcccga tccgtattac cttcctgaaa
     2161 gaggaagtga agaccatgta caaaaccacc atgggcagcg acggttttag cggcctgaac
     2221 cacatcatga ttggccacag ccagatgaac gacgtgtgct tccaacgtag caaagcgctg
     2281 aagcgtgttg gtctggaccc gagcctgatt agcacctttg cgggcagcac cgttccgcgt
     2341 cgtagcggtg cgaccggtgt ggcgatcaaa ggtggcggta ccctggttgc ggaagcgatt
     2401 cgtttcatcg gtcgtgcgat ggcggaccgt ggcctgctgc gtgatattaa agcgaagacc
     2461 gcgtatgaga agatcctgct gaacctgaaa aacaagtgca gcgcgccgca gcaaaaagcg
     2521 ctggttgatc aggtgatcgg tagccgtaac ccgggcattg cggacatcga agatctgacc
     2581 ctgctggcgc gtagcatggt ggttgtgcgt ccgagcgttg cgagcaaggt tgtgctgccg
     2641 atcagcattt acgcgaaaat tccgcagctg ggttttaacg ttgaggaata cagcatggtg
     2701 ggctatgagg cgatggcgct gtataacatg gcgaccccgg ttagcatcct gcgtatgggt
     2761 gacgatgcga aagacaagag ccaactgttc tttatgagct gcttcggcgc ggcgtacgag
     2821 gatctgcgtg tgctgagcgc gctgaccggt accgaattta aaccgcgtag cgcgctgaaa
     2881 tgcaagggct tccacgttcc ggcgaaggag caggtggaag gcatgggtgc ggcgctgatg
     2941 agcattaaac tgcagttttg ggcgccgatg acccgtagcg gtggtaacga ggcgggtggt
     3001 gacggtggta gcggtcagat tagctgcagc ccggttttcg cggtggaacg tccgatcgcg
     3061 ctgagcaagc aagcggtgcg tcgtatgctg agcatgaaca tcgagggtcg tgacgcggat
     3121 gttaagggca acctgctgaa aatgatgaac gacagcatgg cgaaaaagac cagcggtaac
     3181 gcgtttattg gcaaaaagat gttccagatc agcgataaaa acaagaccaa cccgatcgag
     3241 attccgatca aacaaaccat cccgaacttc tttttcggtc gtgacaccgc ggaagattat
     3301 gacgatctgg ataagcttgc ggccgcactc gagcaccacc accaccacca ctgagatccg
     3361 gctgctaaca aagcccgaaa ggaagctgag ttggctgctg ccaccgctga gcaataacta
     3421 gcataacccc ttggggcctc taaacgggtc ttgaggggtt ttttgctgaa aggaggaact
     3481 atatccggat tggcgaatgg gnnnnnnnnn nnnnnnnnnn nnnnnnnnnn nnnnnnnnnn
     3541 nnnnnnnnnn nnnnnnnnnn nnnnnnnnnn nnnnnnnnnn nnnnnnnnnn nnnnnnnnnn
     3601 nnnnnnnnnn nnnnnnnnnn nnnnncnnnn nnnnnnnnnn nnnnnnnnnn nnnnnnnnnn
     3661 nnnnnnnnnn nnnnnnnnnn nnnnnnnnnn nnnnnnnnnn nnnnnnnnnn nnnnnnnann
     3721 nnnnnnnnnn nnnnnnnnnn nnnnnnnnnn nnnnnnnnnn nnnnnnncct ttgacgttgg
     3781 agtccacgtt ctttnnnnnn nnnnnnnnnn nnnnnnnnnn nnnnnnnnnn naccctatct
     3841 cggtctattc ttttgattta taagggattt tgccgatttc ggcctattgg ttaaaaaatg
     3901 agctgattta acaaaaattt aacgcgaatt ttaacaaaat attaacgctt acaatttagg
     3961 tggcactttt cggggaaatg tgcgcggaac ccctatttgt ttatttttct aaatacattc
     4021 aaatatgtat ccgctcatga attaattctt agaaaaactc atcgagcatc aaatgaaact
     4081 gcaatttatt catatcagga ttatcaatac catatttttg aaaaagccgt ttctgtaatg
     4141 aaggagaaaa ctcaccgagg cagttccata ggatggcaag atcctggtat cggtctgcga
     4201 ttccgactcg tccaacatca atacaaccta ttaatttccc ctcgtcaaaa ataaggttat
     4261 caagtgagaa atcaccatga gtgacgactg aatccggtga gaatggcaaa agtttatgca
     4321 tttctttcca gacttgttca acaggccagc cattacgctc gtcatcaaaa tcactcgcat
     4381 caaccaaacc gttattcatt cgtgattgcg cctgagcgag acgaaatacg cgatcgctgt
     4441 taaaaggaca attacaaaca ggaatcgaat gcaaccggcg caggaacact gccagcgcat
     4501 caacaatatt ttcacctgaa tcaggatatt cttctaatac ctggaatgct gttttcccgg
     4561 ggatcgcagt ggtgagtaac catgcatcat caggagtacg gataaaatgc ttgatggtcg
     4621 gaagaggcat aaattccgtc agccagttta gtctgaccat ctcatctgta acatcattgg
     4681 caacgctacc tttgccatgt ttcagaaaca actctggcgc atcgggcttc ccatacaatc
     4741 gatagattgt cgcacctgat tgcccgacat tatcgcgagc ccatttatac ccatataaat
     4801 cagcatccat gttggaattt aatcgcggcc tagagcaaga cgtttcccgt tgaatatggc
     4861 tcataacacc ccttgtatta ctgtttatgt aagcagacag ttttattgtt catgaccaaa
     4921 atcccttaac gtgagttttc gttccactga gcgtcagacc ccgtagaaaa gatcaaagga
     4981 tcttcttgag atcctttttt tctgcgcgta atctgctgct tgcaaacaaa aaaaccaccg
     5041 ctaccagcgg tggtttgttt gccggatcaa gagctaccaa ctctttttcc gaaggtaact
     5101 ggcttcagca gagcgcagat accaaatact gtccttctag tgtagccgta gttaggccac
     5161 cacttcaaga actctgtagc accgcctaca tacctcgctc tgctaatcct gttaccagtg
     5221 gctgctgcca gtggcgataa gtcgtgtctt accgggttgg actcaagacg atagttaccg
     5281 gataaggcgc agcggtcggg ctgaacgggg ggttcgtgca cacagcccag cttggagcga
     5341 acgacctaca ccgaactgag atacctacag cgtgagctat gagaaagcgc cacgcttccc
     5401 gaagggagaa aggcggacag gtatccggta agcggcaggg tcggaacagg agagcgcacg
     5461 agggagcttc cagggggaaa cgcctggtat ctttatagtc ctgtcgggtt tcgccacctc
     5521 tgacttgagc gtcgattttt gtgatgctcg tcaggggggc ggagcctatg gaaaaacgcc
     5581 agcaacgcgg cctttttacg gttcctggcc ttttgctggc cttttgctca catgttcttt
     5641 cctgcgttat cccctgattc tgtggataac cgtattaccg cctttgagtg agctgatacc
     5701 gctcgccgca gccgaacgac cgagcgcagc gagtcagtga gcgaggaagc ggaagagcgc
     5761 ctgatgcggt attttctcct tacgcatctg tgcggtattt cacaccgcaa tggtgcactc
     5821 tcagtacaat ctgctctgat gccgcatagt taagccagta tacactccgc tatcgctacg
     5881 tgactgggtc atggctgcgc cccgacaccc gccaacaccc gctgacgcgc cctgacgggc
     5941 ttgtctgctc ccggcatccg cttacagaca agctgtgacc gtctccggga gctgcatgtg
     6001 tcagaggttt tcaccgtcat caccgaaacg cgcgaggcag ctgcggtaaa gctcatcagc
     6061 gtggtcgtga agcgattcac agatgtctgc ctgttcatcc gcgtccagct cgttgagttt
     6121 ctccagaagc gttaatgtct ggcttctgat aaagcgggcc atgttaaggg cggttttttc
     6181 ctgtttggtc actgatgcct ccgtgtaagg gggatttctg ttcatggggg taatgatacc
     6241 gatgaaacga gagaggatgc tcacgatacg ggttactgat gatgaacatg cccggttact
     6301 ggaacgttgt gagggtaaac aactggcggt atggatgcgg cgggaccaga gaaaaatcac
     6361 tcagggtcaa tgccagcgct tcgttaatac agatgtaggt gttccacagg gtagccagca
     6421 gcatcctgcg atgcagatcc ggaacataat ggtgcagggc gctgacttcc gcgtttccag
     6481 actttacgaa acacggaaac cgaagaccat tcatgttgtt gctcaggtcg cagacgtttt
     6541 gcagcagcag tcgcttcacg ttcgctcgcg tatcggtgat tcattctgct aaccagtaag
     6601 gcaaccccgc cagcctagcc gggtcctcaa cgacaggagc acgatcatgc gcacccgtgg
     6661 ggccgccatg ccggcgataa tggcctgctt ctcgccgaaa cgtttggtgg cgggaccagt
     6721 gacgaaggct tgagcgaggg cgtgcaagat tccgaatacc gcaagcgaca ggccgatcat
     6781 cgtcgcgctc cagcgaaagc ggtcctcgcc gaaaatgacc cagagcgctg ccggcacctg
     6841 tcctacgagt tgcatgataa agaagacagt cataagtgcg gcgacgatag tcatgccccg
     6901 cgcccaccgg aaggagctga ctgggttgaa ggctctcaag ggcatcggtc gagatcccgg
     6961 tgcctaatga gtgagctaac ttacattaat tgcgttgcgc tcactgcccg ctttccagtc
     7021 gggaaacctg tcgtgccagc tgcattaatg aatcggccaa cgcgcgggga gaggcg
//
