[The description below was written by a language model from this plasmid's Addgene catalogue record and the feature table of its GenBank file.]
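Description:
pET30a-FluB-NP is a 7,076 bp bacterial expression plasmid built on the pET-30a(+) backbone for producing the nucleocapsid protein (NP) of influenza B virus, strain B/Georgia/05/2019, in E. coli. It is selected with kanamycin through an aminoglycoside phosphotransferase gene and replicates from a ColE1/pBR322-type origin. The adjacent bom region and the rop gene keep copy number low, in line with the catalogue listing. An f1 phage origin is also present. The catalogue's species field reads "Influenza A virus", which conflicts with the insert name. The insert name should be taken as the better guide.

Expression follows the standard pET arrangement. A T7 promoter is followed directly by a lac operator and the T7 gene 10 ribosome binding site, and a plasmid-borne lacI gene supplies the repressor. Transcription therefore needs a host that provides T7 RNA polymerase and is induced with IPTG. A T7 terminator closes the unit. The reading frame begins with the vector's N-terminal leader, which comprises a 6xHis tag, a thrombin cleavage site, an S-Tag and an enterokinase site. The NP coding sequence, inserted by ligation-independent cloning, is not annotated as its own feature, but it presumably occupies the unannotated interval downstream of the enterokinase site. A Factor Xa motif is annotated within that region and may simply be a chance match in the insert. A second 6xHis sequence lies just before the terminator, but the record does not show whether it is translated in frame with NP.

The associated publication describes a multi-antigen platform for detecting and monitoring SARS-CoV-2-specific antibody responses. This suggests the purified tagged NP serves as a recombinant antigen in serological assays, though the record does not spell out its exact role.
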