Addgene plasmid #165093: pET30a-FluB-NP
Purpose: protein expression in E. coli
Depositing lab: Rick Tarleton. Depositing organization: University of Georgia. Publication: A flexible, pan-species, multi-antigen platform for the detection and monitoring of SARS-CoV-2-specific antibody responses. Shen H, Forgacs D, Chapla D, Moremen KW, Wells L, Hamer SA, Tompkins SM, Ross TM, Rouphael N, Edupuganti S, Collins MH, Tarleton RL. medRxiv [Preprint]. 2021 Jan 27:2021.01.20.21249279. doi: 10.1101/2021.01.20.21249279. PubMed 33532799.
Backbone
  Vector backbone: pET-30a(+)
  Vector type: Bacterial Expression
Growth in bacteria
  Bacterial resistance: Kanamycin, 50 μg/mL
  Growth temperature: 37°C
  Growth strain: DH5alpha
  Copy number: Low Copy
Gene/Insert
  Gene/Insert name: Influenza B virus(B/Georgia/05/2019) nucleocapsid protein
  Species: Influenza A virus
  Cloning method: Ligation Independent Cloning
Terms and licenses: Academic/Nonprofit Terms; Industry Terms
How to cite: pET30a-FluB-NP was a gift from Rick Tarleton (Addgene plasmid # 165093 ; http://n2t.net/addgene:165093 ; RRID:Addgene_165093)
