>Addgene plasmid #165093 | pET30a-FluB-NP | depositor partial sequence | sequence record 320714 | FluB-NP
ATGAGCAACATGGACATTGATGGTATGAACACCGGCACCATTGACAAGACCCCGGAGGAAATCACCAGCG
GTACCAGCGGTACCACCCGTCCGATCATTCGTCCGGCGACCCTGGCGCCGCCGAGCAACAAGCGTACCCG
TAACCCGAGCCCGGAGCGTGCGACCACCAGCAGCGAAGACGATGTTGGTCGTAAAGCGCAGAAGAAACAA
ACCCCGACCGAGATCAAGAAAAGCGTGTACAACATGGTGGTTAAGCTGGGTGAATTCTATAACCAGATGA
TGGTTAAAGCGGGCCTGAACGACGATATGGAGCGTAACCTGATTCAAAACGCGCACGCGGTGGAACGTAT
CCTGCTGGCGGCGACCGACGATAAGAAAACCGAGTTTCAGAAGAAAAAGAACGCGCGTGACGTGAAAGAA
GGCAAGGAGGAAATTGATCACAACAAGACCGGTGGCACCTTCTACAAGATGGTTCGTGACGATAAAACCA
TCTATTTTAGCCCGATCCGTATTACCTTCCTGAAAGAGGAAGTGAAGACCATGTACAAAACCACCATGGG
CAGCGACGGTTTTAGCGGCCTGAACCACATCATGATTGGCCACAGCCAGATGAACGACGTGTGCTTCCAA
CGTAGCAAAGCGCTGAAGCGTGTTGGTCTGGACCCGAGCCTGATTAGCACCTTTGCGGGCAGCACCGTTC
CGCGTCGTAGCGGTGCGACCGGTGTGGCGATCAAAGGTGGCGGTACCCTGGTTGCGGAAGCGATTCGTTT
CATCGGTCGTGCGATGGCGGACCGTGGCCTGCTGCGTGATATTAAAGCGAAGACCGCGTATGAGAAGATC
CTGCTGAACCTGAAAAACAAGTGCAGCGCGCCGCAGCAAAAAGCGCTGGTTGATCAGGTGATCGGTAGCC
GTAACCCGGGCATTGCGGACATCGAAGATCTGACCCTGCTGGCGCGTAGCATGGTGGTTGTGCGTCCGAG
CGTTGCGAGCAAGGTTGTGCTGCCGATCAGCATTTACGCGAAAATTCCGCAGCTGGGTTTTAACGTTGAG
GAATACAGCATGGTGGGCTATGAGGCGATGGCGCTGTATAACATGGCGACCCCGGTTAGCATCCTGCGTA
TGGGTGACGATGCGAAAGACAAGAGCCAACTGTTCTTTATGAGCTGCTTCGGCGCGGCGTACGAGGATCT
GCGTGTGCTGAGCGCGCTGACCGGTACCGAATTTAAACCGCGTAGCGCGCTGAAATGCAAGGGCTTCCAC
GTTCCGGCGAAGGAGCAGGTGGAAGGCATGGGTGCGGCGCTGATGAGCATTAAACTGCAGTTTTGGGCGC
CGATGACCCGTAGCGGTGGTAACGAGGCGGGTGGTGACGGTGGTAGCGGTCAGATTAGCTGCAGCCCGGT
TTTCGCGGTGGAACGTCCGATCGCGCTGAGCAAGCAAGCGGTGCGTCGTATGCTGAGCATGAACATCGAG
GGTCGTGACGCGGATGTTAAGGGCAACCTGCTGAAAATGATGAACGACAGCATGGCGAAAAAGACCAGCG
GTAACGCGTTTATTGGCAAAAAGATGTTCCAGATCAGCGATAAAAACAAGACCAACCCGATCGAGATTCC
GATCAAACAAACCATCCCGAACTTCTTTTTCGGTCGTGACACCGCGGAAGATTATGACGATCTGGAT
